>Addgene plasmid #178587 | AAV-hGFAP-ND1-K139D-T2A-mCherry | addgene full sequence | sequence record 353987 | Addgene NGS Result
CCTGCAGGCAGCTGCGCGCTCGCTCGCTCACTGAGGCCGCCCGGGCGTCGGGCGACCTTTGGTCGCCCGG
CCTCAGTGAGCGAGCGAGCGCGCAGAGAGGGAGTGGCCAACTCCATCACTAGGGGTTCCTGCGGCCGCAC
GCGAATTCAACATATCCTGGTGTGGAGTAGGGGACGCTGCTCTGACAGAGGCTCGGGGGCCTGAGCTGGC
TCTGTGAGCTGGGGAGGAGGCAGACAGCCAGGCCTTGTCTGCAAGCAGACCTGGCAGCATTGGGCTGGCC
GCCCCCCAGGGCCTCCTCTTCATGCCCAGTGAATGACTCACCTTGGCACAGACACAATGTTCGGGGTGGG
CACAGTGCCTGCTTCCCGCCGCACCCCAGCCCCCCTCAAATGCCTTCCGAGAAGCCCATTGAGCAGGGGG
CTTGCATTGCACCCCAGCCTGACAGCCTGGCATCTTGGGATAAAAGCAGCACAGCCCCCTAGGGGCTGCC
CTTGCTGTGTGGCGCCACCGGCGGTGGAGAACAAGGCTCTATTCAGCCTGTGCCCAGGAAAGGGGATCAG
GGGATGCCCAGGCATGGACAGTGGGTGGCAGGGGGGGAGAGGAGGGCTGTCTGCTTCCCAGAAGTCCAAG
GACACAAATGGGTGAGGGGAGAGCTCTCCCCATAGCTGGGCTGCGGCCCAACCCCACCCCCTCAGGCTAT
GCCAGGGGGTGTTGCCAGGGGCACCCGGGCATCGCCAGTCTAGCCCACTCCTTCATAAAGCCCTCGCATC
CCAGGAGCGAGCAGAGCCAGAGCAGGTTGGAGAGGAGACGCATCACCTCCGCTGCTCGCACCGGGATCCG
CCACCATGACCAAATCGTACAGCGAGAGTGGGCTGATGGGCGAGCCTCAGCCCCAAGGTCCTCCAAGCTG
GACAGACGAGTGTCTCAGTTCTCAGGACGAGGAGCACGAGGCAGACAAGAAGGAGGACGACCTCGAAGCC
ATGAACGCAGAGGAGGACTCACTGAGGAACGGGGGAGAGGAGGAGGACGAAGATGAGGACCTGGAAGAGG
AGGAAGAAGAGGAAGAGGAGGATGACGATCAAAAGCCCAAGAGACGCGGCCCCAAAAAGAAGAAGATGAC
TAAGGCTCGCCTGGAGCGTTTTAAATTGAGACGCATGAAGGCTAACGCCCGGGAGCGGAACCGCATGCAC
GGACTGAACGCGGCGCTAGACAACCTGCGCAAGGTGGTGCCTTGCTATTCTAAGACGCAGAAGCTGTCCG
ATATCGAGACTCTGCGCTTGGCCAAGAACTACATCTGGGCTCTGTCGGAGATCCTGCGCTCAGGCAAAAG
CCCAGACCTGGTCTCCTTCGTTCAGACGCTTTGCAAGGGCTTATCCCAACCCACCACCAACCTGGTTGCG
GGCTGCCTGCAACTCAATCCTCGGACTTTTCTGCCTGAGCAGAACCAGGACATGCCCCCCCACCTGCCGA
CGGCCAGCGCTTCCTTCCCTGTACACCCCTACTCCTACCAGTCGCCTGGGCTGCCCAGTCCGCCTTACGG
TACCATGGACAGCTCCCATGTCTTCCACGTTAAGCCTCCGCCGCACGCCTACAGCGCAGCGCTGGAGCCC
TTCTTTGAAAGCCCTCTGACTGATTGCACCAGCCCTTCCTTTGATGGACCCCTCAGCCCGCCGCTCAGCA
TCAATGGCAACTTCTCTTTCAAACACGAACCGTCCGCCGAGTTTGAGAAAAATTATGCCTTTACCATGCA
CTATCCTGCAGCGACACTGGCAGGGGCCCAAAGCCACGGATCAATCTTCTCAGGCACCGCTGCCCCTCGC
TGCGAGATCCCCATAGACAATATTATGTCCTTCGATAGCCATTCACATCATGAGCGAGTCATGAGTGCCC
AGCTCAATGCCATATTTCATGATGCTAGCGAGGGGAGAGGAAGTCTTCTGACCTGCGGAGACGTCGAAGA
GAATCCTGGACCCACCGGTGCCACCATGGTGAGCAAGGGCGAGGAGGATAACATGGCCATCATCAAGGAG
TTCATGCGCTTCAAGGTGCACATGGAGGGCTCCGTGAACGGCCACGAGTTCGAGATCGAGGGCGAGGGCG
AGGGCCGCCCCTACGAGGGCACCCAGACCGCCAAGCTGAAGGTGACCAAGGGTGGCCCCCTGCCCTTCGC
CTGGGACATCCTGTCCCCTCAGTTCATGTACGGCTCCAAGGCCTACGTGAAGCACCCCGCCGACATCCCC
GACTACTTGAAGCTGTCCTTCCCCGAGGGCTTCAAGTGGGAGCGCGTGATGAACTTCGAGGACGGCGGCG
TGGTGACCGTGACCCAGGACTCCTCCCTGCAGGACGGCGAGTTCATCTACAAGGTGAAGCTGCGCGGCAC
CAACTTCCCCTCCGACGGCCCCGTAATGCAGAAGAAGACCATGGGCTGGGAGGCCTCCTCCGAGCGGATG
TACCCCGAGGATGGCGCCCTGAAGGGCGAGATCAAGCAGAGGCTGAAGCTGAAGGACGGCGGCCACTACG
ACGCTGAGGTCAAGACCACCTACAAGGCCAAGAAGCCCGTGCAGCTGCCCGGCGCCTACAACGTCAACAT
CAAGTTGGACATCACCTCCCACAACGAGGACTACACCATCGTGGAACAGTACGAACGCGCCGAGGGCCGC
CACTCCACCGGCGGCATGGACGAGCTGTACAAGTAGCTCGAGAAGCTTATCGATAATCAACCTCTGGATT
ACAAAATTTGTGAAAGATTGACTGGTATTCTTAACTATGTTGCTCCTTTTACGCTATGTGGATACGCTGC
TTTAATGCCTTTGTATCATGCTATTGCTTCCCGTATGGCTTTCATTTTCTCCTCCTTGTATAAATCCTGG
TTGCTGTCTCTTTATGAGGAGTTGTGGCCCGTTGTCAGGCAACGTGGCGTGGTGTGCACTGTGTTTGCTG
ACGCAACCCCCACTGGTTGGGGCATTGCCACCACCTGTCAGCTCCTTTCCGGAACTTTCGCTTTCCCCCT
CCCTATTGCCACGGCGGAACTCATCGCCGCCTGCCTTGCCCGCTGCTGGACAGGGGCTCGGCTGTTGGGC
ACTGACAATTCCGTGGTGTTGTCGGGGAAATCATCGTCCTTTCCTTGGCTGCTCGCCTATGTTGCCACCT
GGATTCTGCGCGGGACGTCCTTCTGCTACGTCCCTTCGGCCCTCAATCCAGCGGACCTTCCTTCCCGCGG
CCTGCTGCCGGCTCTGCGGCCTCTTCCGCGTCTTCGCCTTCGCCCTCAGACGAGTCGGATCTCCCTTTGG
GCCGCCTCCCCGCATCGATACCGAGCGCTGCTCGAGAGATCTACGGGTGGCATCCCTGTGACCCCTCCCC
AGTGCCTCTCCTGGCCCTGGAAGTTGCCACTCCAGTGCCCACCAGCCTTGTCCTAATAAAATTAAGTTGC
ATCATTTTGTCTGACTAGGTGTCCTTCTATAATATTATGGGGTGGAGGGGGGTGGTATGGAGCAAGGGGC
AAGTTGGGAAGACAACCTGTAGGGCCTGCGGGGTCTATTGGGAACCAAGCTGGAGTGCAGTGGCACAATC
TTGGCTCACTGCAATCTCCGCCTCCTGGGTTCAAGCGATTCTCCTGCCTCAGCCTCCCGAGTTGTTGGGA
TTCCAGGCATGCATGACCAGGCTCAGCTAATTTTTGTTTTTTTGGTAGAGACGGGGTTTCACCATATTGG
CCAGGCTGGTCTCCAACTCCTAATCTCAGGTGATCTACCCACCTTGGCCTCCCAAATTGCTGGGATTACA
GGCGTGAACCACTGCTCCCTTCCCTGTCCTTCTGATTTTGTAGGTAACCACGTGCGGACCGAGCGGCCGC
AGGAACCCCTAGTGATGGAGTTGGCCACTCCCTCTCTGCGCGCTCGCTCGCTCACTGAGGCCGGGCGACC
AAAGGTCGCCCGACGCCCGGGCTTTGCCCGGGCGGCCTCAGTGAGCGAGCGAGCGCGCAGCTGCCTGCAG
GGGCGCCTGATGCGGTATTTTCTCCTTACGCATCTGTGCGGTATTTCACACCGCATA
[95 nt withheld, positions 4048-4142]
T
[46 nt withheld, positions 4144-4189]
C
[141 nt withheld, positions 4191-4331]
CCTTTGACGTTGGAGTCCACGTTCTTT
[37 nt withheld, positions 4359-4395]
ACTCTATCTCGGGCTATTCTTTTGATTTATAAGGGATTTTGCCGATTTCGGTCTATTGGTTAAAAAATGA
GCTGATTTAACAAAAATTTAACGCGAATTTTAACAAAATATTAACGTTTACAATTTTATGGTGCACTCTC
AGTACAATCTGCTCTGATGCCGCATAGTTAAGCCAGCCCCGACACCCGCCAACACCCGCTGACGCGCCCT
GACGGGCTTGTCTGCTCCCGGCATCCGCTTACAGACAAGCTGTGACCGTCTCCGGGAGCTGCATGTGTCA
GAGGTTTTCACCGTCATCACCGAAACGCGCGAGACGAAAGGGCCTCGTGATACGCCTATTTTTATAGGTT
AATGTCATGATAATAATGGTTTCTTAGACGTCAGGTGGCACTTTTCGGGGAAATGTGCGCGGAACCCCTA
TTTGTTTATTTTTCTAAATACATTCAAATATGTATCCGCTCATGAGACAATAACCCTGATAAATGCTTCA
ATAATATTGAAAAAGGAAGAGTATGAGTATTCAACATTTCCGTGTCGCCCTTATTCCCTTTTTTGCGGCA
TTTTGCCTTCCTGTTTTTGCTCACCCAGAAACGCTGGTGAAAGTAAAAGATGCTGAAGATCAGTTGGGTG
CACGAGTGGGTTACATCGAACTGGATCTCAACAGCGGTAAGATCCTTGAGAGTTTTCGCCCCGAAGAACG
TTTTCCAATGATGAGCACTTTTAAAGTTCTGCTATGTGGCGCGGTATTATCCCGTATTGACGCCGGGCAA
GAGCAACTCGGTCGCCGCATACACTATTCTCAGAATGACTTGGTTGAGTACTCACCAGTCACAGAAAAGC
ATCTTACGGATGGCATGACAGTAAGAGAATTATGCAGTGCTGCCATAACCATGAGTGATAACACTGCGGC
CAACTTACTTCTGACAACGATCGGAGGACCGAAGGAGCTAACCGCTTTTTTGCACAACATGGGGGATCAT
GTAACTCGCCTTGATCGTTGGGAACCGGAGCTGAATGAAGCCATACCAAACGACGAGCGTGACACCACGA
TGCCTGTAGCAATGGCAACAACGTTGCGCAAACTATTAACTGGCGAACTACTTACTCTAGCTTCCCGGCA
ACAATTAATAGACTGGATGGAGGCGGATAAAGTTGCAGGACCACTTCTGCGCTCGGCCCTTCCGGCTGGC
TGGTTTATTGCTGATAAATCTGGAGCCGGTGAGCGTGGGTCTCGCGGTATCATTGCAGCACTGGGGCCAG
ATGGTAAGCCCTCCCGTATCGTAGTTATCTACACGACGGGGAGTCAGGCAACTATGGATGAACGAAATAG
ACAGATCGCTGAGATAGGTGCCTCACTGATTAAGCATTGGTAACTGTCAGACCAAGTTTACTCATATATA
CTTTAGATTGATTTAAAACTTCATTTTTAATTTAAAAGGATCTAGGTGAAGATCCTTTTTGATAATCTCA
TGACCAAAATCCCTTAACGTGAGTTTTCGTTCCACTGAGCGTCAGACCCCGTAGAAAAGATCAAAGGATC
TTCTTGAGATCCTTTTTTTCTGCGCGTAATCTGCTGCTTGCAAACAAAAAAACCACCGCTACCAGCGGTG
GTTTGTTTGCCGGATCAAGAGCTACCAACTCTTTTTCCGAAGGTAACTGGCTTCAGCAGAGCGCAGATAC
CAAATACTGTTCTTCTAGTGTAGCCGTAGTTAGGCCACCACTTCAAGAACTCTGTAGCACCGCCTACATA
CCTCGCTCTGCTAATCCTGTTACCAGTGGCTGCTGCCAGTGGCGATAAGTCGTGTCTTACCGGGTTGGAC
TCAAGACGATAGTTACCGGATAAGGCGCAGCGGTCGGGCTGAACGGGGGGTTCGTGCACACAGCCCAGCT
TGGAGCGAACGACCTACACCGAACTGAGATACCTACAGCGTGAGCTATGAGAAAGCGCCACGCTTCCCGA
AGGGAGAAAGGCGGACAGGTATCCGGTAAGCGGCAGGGTCGGAACAGGAGAGCGCACGAGGGAGCTTCCA
GGGGGAAACGCCTGGTATCTTTATAGTCCTGTCGGGTTTCGCCACCTCTGACTTGAGCGTCGATTTTTGT
GATGCTCGTCAGGGGGGCGGAGCCTATGGAAAAACGCCAGCAACGCGGCCTTTTTACGGTTCCTGGCCTT
TTGCTGGCCTTTTGCTCACATGT
Features (pLannotate 1.2.2; 14 found; start..end, strand, type, name):
     12..39      +  repeat_region  AAV2 ITR (fragment): inverted terminal repeat of adeno-associated virus serotype 2 inverted
     68..95      +  repeat_region  AAV2 ITR (fragment): inverted terminal repeat of adeno-associated virus serotype 2 inverted
    846..1913    +  CDS            NEUROD1: NDF1_HUMAN - Also known as BHLHA3, NEUROD. Experimental evidence at protein level: Swiss-Prot protein existence level 1. Acts as a transcriptional activator: mediates transcriptional activation by binding to E box-containing promoter consensus core sequences 5'-CANNTG-3'. Associates with the p300/CBP transcription coactivator complex to stimulate transcription of the secretin gene as well as the gene encoding the cyclin-dependent kinase inhibitor CDKN1A. Contributes to the regulation of several cell differentiation pathways, like those that promote the formation of early retinal ganglion cells
   1986..2693    +  CDS            mCherry: mCherry is a basic (constitutively fluorescent) red fluorescent protein published in 2004, derived from Discosoma sp.. It is reported to be a very rapidly-maturing monomer with low acid sensitivity.
   2715..3303    +  misc_feature   WPRE: woodchuck hepatitis virus posttranscriptional regulatory element
   3335..3811    +  polyA_signal   hGH poly(A) signal: human growth hormone polyadenylation signal
   3851..3991    +  repeat_region  AAV2 ITR: inverted terminal repeat of adeno-associated virus serotype 2 inverted
   3996..4047    -  misc_feature   bom (fragment): basis of mobility region from pBR322
   4066..4521    +  rep_origin     f1 ori (sequence partly withheld): f1 bacteriophage origin of replication; arrow indicates direction of (+) strand synthesis
   4522..4571    -  misc_feature   bom (fragment): basis of mobility region from pBR322
   4673..4708    -  CDS            rop (fragment): Rop protein, which maintains plasmids at low copy number; rop
   4803..4907    +  promoter       AmpR promoter: bla
   4908..5768    +  CDS            AmpR: β-lactamase; bla; confers resistance to ampicillin, carbenicillin, and related antibiotics
   5939..6527    +  rep_origin     ori: high-copy-number ColE1/pMB1/pBR322/pUC origin of replication
