[The description below was written by a language model from this plasmid's Addgene catalogue record and pLannotate feature annotations shown in this document.]
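Description:
AAV-hGFAP-ND1-K139D-T2A-mCherry is an adeno-associated virus transfer plasmid built on a pAAV backbone for mammalian expression. It is intended for packaging into recombinant AAV and delivery to cells in which the human GFAP promoter is active, typically astrocytes. In bacteria it is maintained by a high-copy ColE1/pUC-type origin and selected with ampicillin through the AmpR β-lactamase gene and its promoter. An f1 phage origin and short remnants of pBR322 bom and rop sequences are also present in the backbone. The expression cassette lies between AAV2 inverted terminal repeats, which provide the cis signals for genome replication and encapsidation. The 3′ ITR is annotated in full, whereas the 5′ ITR is detected only as short fragments in this sequencing-derived record. This is a common outcome for these repeat-rich, recombination-prone elements.

The payload is human NEUROD1, a bHLH transcriptional activator that binds E-box motifs and drives neuronal differentiation programmes, carrying the K139D substitution. The record does not explain the functional consequence of this mutation. The catalogue entry states that expression is driven by the human GFAP promoter. The feature table does not annotate it, but an unannotated stretch between the 5′ ITR fragments and the NEUROD1 coding sequence is where it would be expected. NEUROD1 is followed by mCherry. The T2A peptide named in the construct title would fit in the short gap between the two reading frames, allowing both proteins to be produced separately from one transcript so that red fluorescence marks expressing cells. A WPRE enhances transcript stability and expression, and the human growth hormone polyadenylation signal terminates the message. The associated work concerns astrocyte-to-neuron conversion examined by in vivo lineage tracing, and this plasmid provides a mutant NEUROD1 variant for such experiments.
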