Addgene plasmid #178587: AAV-hGFAP-ND1-K139D-T2A-mCherry
Purpose: Expression of NEUROD1-K139D and mCherry under the human GFAP promoter
Depositing lab: Chun-Li Zhang. Depositing organization: University of Texas Southwestern Medical Center. Publication: Revisiting astrocyte to neuron conversion with lineage tracing in vivo. Wang LL, Serrano C, Zhong X, Ma S, Zou Y, Zhang CL. Cell. 2021 Oct 14;184(21):5465-5481.e16. doi: 10.1016/j.cell.2021.09.005. Epub 2021 Sep 27. PubMed 34582787.
Backbone
  Vector backbone: pAAV
  Backbone size w/o insert (bp): 4700
  Vector type: Mammalian Expression, AAV
Growth in bacteria
  Bacterial resistance: Ampicillin, 100 μg/mL
  Growth temperature: 30°C
  Growth strain: NEB Stable
  Copy number: High Copy
Gene/Insert
  Gene/Insert name: NEUROD1-K139D
  Species: H. sapiens (human)
  Insert size (bp): 1900
  Mutation: NEUROD1-K139D
  Entrez Gene: NEUROD1 (a.k.a. BETA2, BHF-1, MODY6, NEUROD, T2D, bHLHa3)
  Cloning method: Restriction Enzyme; 5′ cloning site Unknown (unknown if destroyed); 3′ cloning site Unknown (unknown if destroyed)
Terms and licenses: Academic/Nonprofit Terms; Industry Terms: Not Available to Industry
How to cite: AAV-hGFAP-ND1-K139D-T2A-mCherry was a gift from Chun-Li Zhang (Addgene plasmid # 178587 ; http://n2t.net/addgene:178587 ; RRID:Addgene_178587)
